Addgene plasmid #130684: pLenti-CMV-SMCHD1-Exon1-11E.12D-14.47M-48-3xFLAG
Purpose: Expresses human SMCHD1 Exon1-11E.12D-14.47M-48 with a C-terminal 3xFLAG tag
Depositing lab: Stephen Tapscott. Depositing organization: Fred Hutchinson Cancer Center. Publication: Identification of SMCHD1 domains for nuclear localization, homo-dimerization, and protein cleavage. Hiramuki Y, Tapscott SJ. Skelet Muscle. 2018 Aug 2;8(1):24. doi: 10.1186/s13395-018-0172-z. PubMed 30071896.
Backbone
  Vector backbone: pLenti
  Backbone size w/o insert (bp): 7866
  Vector type: Mammalian Expression
  Selectable markers: Puromycin
Growth in bacteria
  Bacterial resistance: Ampicillin, 100 μg/mL
  Growth temperature: 37°C
  Growth strain: NEB Stable
  Copy number: High Copy
Gene/Insert
  Gene/Insert name: SMCHD1 Exon1-11E.12D-14.47M-48
  Species: H. sapiens (human)
  Insert size (bp): 2049
  Mutation: D453_F489del, E653_G1960del
  Entrez Gene: SMCHD1 (a.k.a. BAMS, FSHD2)
  Promoter: CMV
  Tag / fusion protein: 3xFLAG (C terminal on insert)
  Cloning method: Restriction Enzyme; 5′ cloning site Unknown (unknown if destroyed); 3′ cloning site Unknown (unknown if destroyed)
Terms and licenses: Academic/Nonprofit Terms; Industry Terms: Not Available to Industry
How to cite: pLenti-CMV-SMCHD1-Exon1-11E.12D-14.47M-48-3xFLAG was a gift from Stephen Tapscott (Addgene plasmid # 130684 ; http://n2t.net/addgene:130684 ; RRID:Addgene_130684)
