[The description below was written by a language model from this plasmid's Addgene catalogue record and pLannotate feature annotations shown in this document.]
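Description:
pLenti-CMV-SMCHD1-Exon1-11E.12D-14.47M-48-3xFLAG is a lentiviral transfer plasmid of about 9.9 kb, catalogued as a mammalian expression vector on a pLenti backbone. It is maintained in E. coli through a high-copy ColE1/pUC-type origin and the β-lactamase gene for ampicillin selection, and it also carries an f1 origin and remnants of a lac/T7/T3 cloning region. The viral framework has a third-generation layout. An RSV promoter is fused to a truncated HIV-1 5' LTR and drives the genomic RNA, followed by the Ψ packaging signal with a partial gag sequence, the Rev response element for Rev-dependent nuclear export, and the cPPT/CTS element. A second truncated LTR downstream, annotated by the software as a 5' LTR but occupying the 3' position, closes the provirus and is followed by an SV40 polyadenylation signal and SV40 origin.

The payload is a 2,049 bp internally deleted human SMCHD1 coding sequence expressed from the CMV enhancer/promoter with a C-terminal 3xFLAG tag. The recorded mutations, D453_F489del and E653_G1960del, remove a short internal segment and most of the central and C-terminal portion of the protein. This matches the exon-based name, which joins exons 1 to 11, 12 to 14 and 47 to 48 in part. A WPRE follows the tagged open reading frame to enhance transcript expression. A separate mouse PGK promoter drives puromycin N-acetyltransferase for selection of transduced or transfected cells. The construct belongs to a deletion series used to map SMCHD1 regions involved in nuclear localization, homodimerization and protein cleavage, with the FLAG epitope allowing detection or immunoprecipitation. The cloning sites used for the insert are not recorded.
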