Features (pLannotate 1.2.2; 29 found; start..end, strand, type, name):
     19..135     +  misc_feature   cPPT/CTS: central polypurine tract and central termination sequence of HIV-1
    158..461     +  enhancer       CMV enhancer: human cytomegalovirus immediate early enhancer
    462..665     +  promoter       CMV promoter: human cytomegalovirus (CMV) immediate early promoter
    748..2592    +  CDS            SMCHD1 (fragment): SMHD1_HUMAN - Also known as KIAA0650 From Homo sapiens (Human).
   2728..2793    +  CDS            3xFLAG: three tandem FLAG® epitope tags, followed by an enterokinase cleavage site
   2803..3391    +  misc_feature   WPRE: woodchuck hepatitis virus posttranscriptional regulatory element
   3405..3904    +  promoter       PGK promoter: mouse phosphoglycerate kinase 1 promoter
   3925..4524    +  CDS            PuroR: puromycin N-acetyltransferase; pac from Streptomyces alboniger; confers resistance to puromycin
   4592..4729    +  CDS            nef (fragment): NEF_HV1LA - Experimental evidence at protein level: Swiss-Prot protein existence level 1. Extracellular Nef protein targets CD4(+) T-lymphocytes for apoptosis by interacting with CXCR4 surface receptors. From Human immunodeficiency virus type 1 group M subtype B (isolate Lai) (HIV-1).
   4715..4895    +  LTR            5' LTR (truncated): truncated 5' long terminal repeat (LTR) from HIV-1
   4967..5088    +  polyA_signal   SV40 poly(A) signal: SV40 polyadenylation signal
   5128..5263    +  rep_origin     SV40 ori: SV40 origin of replication
   5284..5302    -  promoter       T7 promoter: promoter for bacteriophage T7 RNA polymerase
   5310..5465    +  CDS            lacZα (fragment): LacZα fragment of β-galactosidase; lacZ fragment
   5470..5898    +  rep_origin     f1 ori (sequence partly withheld): f1 bacteriophage origin of replication; arrow indicates direction of (+) strand synthesis
   5951..6055    +  promoter       AmpR promoter: bla
   6056..6916    +  CDS            AmpR: β-lactamase; bla; confers resistance to ampicillin, carbenicillin, and related antibiotics
   7087..7675    +  rep_origin     ori: high-copy-number ColE1/pMB1/pBR322/pUC origin of replication
   7858..7950    +  CDS            lacI (fragment): lac repressor; lacI; The lac repressor binds to the lac operator to inhibit transcription in E. coli. This inhibition can be relieved by adding lactose or isopropyl-β-D-thiogalactopyranoside (IPTG).
   7963..7984    +  protein_bind   CAP binding site: CAP binding activates transcription in the presence of cAMP. E. coli catabolite activator protein
   7999..8029    +  promoter       lac promoter: promoter for the E. coli lac operon
   8037..8053    +  protein_bind   lac operator: The lac repressor binds to the lac operator to inhibit transcription in E. coli. This inhibition can be relieved by adding lactose or isopropyl-β-D-thiogalactopyranoside (IPTG). lac repressor encoded by lacI
   8098..8116    +  promoter       T3 promoter: promoter for bacteriophage T3 RNA polymerase
   8144..8370    +  promoter       RSV promoter: Rous sarcoma virus enhancer/promoter
   8371..8551    +  LTR            5' LTR (truncated): truncated 5' long terminal repeat (LTR) from HIV-1
   8598..8723    +  misc_feature   HIV-1 Ψ: packaging signal of human immunodeficiency virus type 1
   8707..9070    +  CDS            HIV-1 gag (fragment): gag protein from human immunodeficiency virus 1; gag
   9216..9449    +  misc_feature   RRE: The Rev response element (RRE) of HIV-1 allows for Rev-dependent mRNA export from the nucleus to the cytoplasm.
   9826..9926    +  CDS            Rev (fragment): human immunodeficiency virus 1 (HIV-1) Rev protein; rev; enhances nuclear export of unspliced and incompletely spliced viral mRNAs
>Addgene plasmid #130684 | pLenti-CMV-SMCHD1-Exon1-11E.12D-14.47M-48-3xFLAG | addgene full sequence | sequence record 255556 | Addgene NGS Result
TCGACGGTATCGGTTAACTTTTAAAAGAAAAGGGGGGATTGGGGGGTACAGTGCAGGGGAAAGAATAGTA
GACATAATAGCAACAGACATACAAACTAAAGAATTACAAAAACAAATTACAAAATTCAAAATTTTATCGA
TAAGCTTGGGAGTTCCGCGTTACATAACTTACGGTAAATGGCCCGCCTGGCTGACCGCCCAACGACCCCC
GCCCATTGACGTCAATAATGACGTATGTTCCCATAGTAACGCCAATAGGGACTTTCCATTGACGTCAATG
GGTGGAGTATTTACGGTAAACTGCCCACTTGGCAGTACATCAAGTGTATCATATGCCAAGTACGCCCCCT
ATTGACGTCAATGACGGTAAATGGCCCGCCTGGCATTATGCCCAGTACATGACCTTATGGGACTTTCCTA
CTTGGCAGTACATCTACGTATTAGTCATCGCTATTACCATGGTGATGCGGTTTTGGCAGTACATCAATGG
GCGTGGATAGCGGTTTGACTCACGGGGATTTCCAAGTCTCCACCCCATTGACGTCAATGGGAGTTTGTTT
TGGCACCAAAATCAACGGGACTTTCCAAAATGTCGTAACAACTCCGCCCCATTGACGCAAATGGGCGGTA
GGCGTGTACGGTGGGAGGTCTATATAAGCAGAGCTCGTTTAGTGAACCGTCAGATCGCCTGGAGACGCCA
TCCACGCTGTTTTGACCTCCATAGAAGACACCGACTCTAGAGGATCCATGGCAGCGGCGGACGGCGGCGG
GCCTGGTGGGGCCTCTGTGGGGACTGAGGAGGATGGCGGAGGCGTCGGCCACAGGACGGTGTACTTGTTT
GATCGGCGCGAAAAGGAGTCCGAGCTCGGGGACCGGCCTCTGCAGGTCGGGGAGCGCTCGGACTACGCGG
GATTTCGCGCGTGTGTGTGTCAGACACTTGGCATTTCACCTGAAGAAAAATTTGTTATTACAACAACAAG
TAGGAAAGAAATTACCTGTGATAATTTTGATGAAACTGTTAAAGATGGAGTCACCTTATACCTGCTACAG
TCGGTCAATCAGTTACTACTGACAGCTACGAAAGAACGAATTGACTTCTTACCTCACTATGACACACTGG
TTAAAAGTGGCATGTATGAATATTATGCCAGTGAAGGACAAAATCCTTTGCCATTTGCTCTTGCGGAATT
AATTGACAATTCATTGTCTGCTACTTCTCGTAACATTGGGGTTAGAAGAATACAGATCAAATTGCTTTTT
GATGAAACACAAGGAAAACCTGCTGTTGCAGTGATAGATAATGGAAGAGGAATGACCTCTAAACAGCTTA
ACAACTGGGCCGTGTATAGGTTGTCAAAATTCACAAGGCAAGGTGACTTTGAAAGTGATCATTCAGGATA
TGTTCGTCCAGTACCAGTGCCACGCAGTTTAAATAGTGATATTTCCTATTTTGGTGTTGGGGGCAAGCAA
GCTGTCTTCTTTGTTGGACAATCAGCCAGAATGATAAGCAAACCTGCAGATTCCCAAGATGTTCACGAGC
TTGTGCTTTCTAAAGAAGATTTTGAGAAGAAGGAGAAAAATAAAGAGGCAATATATAGTGGATATATTAG
AAACAGAAAGCCCTCTGATTCTGTTCACATTACAAATGATGATGAAAGATTTCTACATCATCTTATCATA
GAGGAGAAGGAAAAAGATAGCTTTACTGCTGTGGTTATCACAGGGGTACAACCAGAACACATACAGTACT
TGAAAAATTATTTCCACCTTTGGACACGACAGTTAGCGCATATTTATCACTACTATATTCATGGCCCAAA
AGGAAATGAAATACGAACATCAAAAGAAGTTGAACCTTTCAACAATATTGATATTGAAATTTCTATGTTT
GAAAAAGGGAAGGTACCTAAGATTGTCAACCTAAGGGAAATACAAGACGACATGCAGACGTTGTATGTAA
ACACAGCAGCTGATAGTTTTGAATTCAAAGCTCATGTTGAAGGAGATGGTGTAGTGGAAGGGATTATCCG
TTATCATCCATTCTTATATGATAGAGAAACTTACCCTGATGATCCATGCTTTCCATCAAAATTAAAAGAT
GAAGACTGGTGTACTCCTCCTAAGAAGAGAGGGCTTGCACCAATTGAATGCTACAATAGGATATCTGGTG
CATTATTCACTAATGACAAATTCCAGGTCAGCACAAATAAATTGACGTTTATGGATCTTGAGCTAAAATT
GAAAGATAAGAACACCCTTTTTACAAGGATTTTAAATGGACAGGAACAGCGAATGAAAATTGACAGAGAA
TTTGCTTTGTGGCTGAAGGACTGTCATGAGAAGTATGATAAACAAATAAAATTTACACTTTTTAAGGGAG
TAATTACACGTCCTGATCTTCCTTCTAAAAAGCAAGGTCCCTGGGCAACATATGCAGCAATAGAATGGGA
TGGAAAGATATACAAAGCAGGACAGCTGGTCAAGACAATCAAGACACTTCCCCTCTTTTATGGAAGCATA
GTAAGATTTTTTCTTTATGGCGATCATGATGGAGAAGTATATGCTACAGGAGGAGAGGTTCAAATTGCAA
TGATGACTCCCATACGTAAGTGTAATGACTCATTGCGTCATTCACCAAAGGTTGAGACGACAGATTGTCC
AGTTCCTCCTAAAAGAATGAGACGAGAAGCTACAAGACAAAATAGGATTATAACCAAAACAGATGTAGAC
TACAAAGACCATGACGGTGATTATAAAGATCATGACATCGATTACAAGGATGACGATGACAAGTGAGTCG
ACAATCAACCTCTGGATTACAAAATTTGTGAAAGATTGACTGGTATTCTTAACTATGTTGCTCCTTTTAC
GCTATGTGGATACGCTGCTTTAATGCCTTTGTATCATGCTATTGCTTCCCGTATGGCTTTCATTTTCTCC
TCCTTGTATAAATCCTGGTTGCTGTCTCTTTATGAGGAGTTGTGGCCCGTTGTCAGGCAACGTGGCGTGG
TGTGCACTGTGTTTGCTGACGCAACCCCCACTGGTTGGGGCATTGCCACCACCTGTCAGCTCCTTTCCGG
GACTTTCGCTTTCCCCCTCCCTATTGCCACGGCGGAACTCATCGCCGCCTGCCTTGCCCGCTGCTGGACA
GGGGCTCGGCTGTTGGGCACTGACAATTCCGTGGTGTTGTCGGGGAAGCTGACGTCCTTTCCATGGCTGC
TCGCCTGTGTTGCCACCTGGATTCTGCGCGGGACGTCCTTCTGCTACGTCCCTTCGGCCCTCAATCCAGC
GGACCTTCCTTCCCGCGGCCTGCTGCCGGCTCTGCGGCCTCTTCCGCGTCTTCGCCTTCGCCCTCAGACG
AGTCGGATCTCCCTTTGGGCCGCCTCCCCGCCTGGAATTCTACCGGGTAGGGGAGGCGCTTTTCCCAAGG
CAGTCTGGAGCATGCGCTTTAGCAGCCCCGCTGGGCACTTGGCGCTACACAAGTGGCCTCTGGCCTCGCA
CACATTCCACATCCACCGGTAGGCGCCAACCGGCTCCGTTCTTTGGTGGCCCCTTCGCGCCACCTTCTAC
TCCTCCCCTAGTCAGGAAGTTCCCCCCCGCCCCGCAGCTCGCGTCGTGCAGGACGTGACAAATGGAAGTA
GCACGTCTCACTAGTCTCGTGCAGATGGACAGCACCGCTGAGCAATGGAAGCGGGTAGGCCTTTGGGGCA
GCGGCCAATAGCAGCTTTGCTCCTTCGCTTTCTGGGCTCAGAGGCTGGGAAGGGGTGGGTCCGGGGGCGG
GCTCAGGGGCGGGCTCAGGGGCGGGGCGGGCGCCCGAAGGTCCTCCGGAGGCCCGGCATTCTGCACGCTT
CAAAAGCGCACGTCTGCCGCGCTGTTCTCCTCTTCCTCATCTCCGGGCCTTTCGACCTGCAGCCCAAGCT
TACCATGACCGAGTACAAGCCCACGGTGCGCCTCGCCACCCGCGACGACGTCCCCAGGGCCGTACGCACC
CTCGCCGCCGCGTTCGCCGACTACCCCGCCACGCGCCACACCGTCGATCCGGACCGCCACATCGAGCGGG
TCACCGAGCTGCAAGAACTCTTCCTCACGCGCGTCGGGCTCGACATCGGCAAGGTGTGGGTCGCGGACGA
CGGCGCCGCGGTGGCGGTCTGGACCACGCCGGAGAGCGTCGAAGCGGGGGCGGTGTTCGCCGAGATCGGC
CCGCGCATGGCCGAGTTGAGCGGTTCCCGGCTGGCCGCGCAGCAACAGATGGAAGGCCTCCTGGCGCCGC
ACCGGCCCAAGGAGCCCGCGTGGTTCCTGGCCACCGTCGGCGTCTCGCCCGACCACCAGGGCAAGGGTCT
GGGCAGCGCCGTCGTGCTCCCCGGAGTGGAGGCGGCCGAGCGCGCCGGGGTGCCCGCCTTCCTGGAGACC
TCCGCGCCCCGCAACCTCCCCTTCTACGAGCGGCTCGGCTTCACCGTCACCGCCGACGTCGAGGTGCCCG
AAGGACCGCGCACCTGGTGCATGACCCGCAAGCCCGGTGCCTGACGCCCGCCCCACGACCCGCAGCGCCC
GACCGAAAGGAGCGCACGACCCCATGCATCTCGAGGGCCCGGTACCTTTAAGACCAATGACTTACAAGGC
AGCTGTAGATCTTAGCCACTTTTTAAAAGAAAAGGGGGGACTGGAAGGGCTAGCTCACTCCCAACGAAGA
CAAGATCTGCTTTTTGCTTGTACTGGGTCTCTCTGGTTAGACCAGATCTGAGCCTGGGAGCTCTCTGGCT
AACTAGGGAACCCACTGCTTAAGCCTCAATAAAGCTTGCCTTGAGTGCTTCAAGTAGTGTGTGCCCGTCT
GTTGTGTGACTCTGGTAACTAGAGATCCCTCAGACCCTTTTAGTCAGTGTGGAAAATCTCTAGCAGTAGT
AGTTCATGTCATCTTATTATTCAGTATTTATAACTTGCAAAGAAATGAATATCAGAGAGTGAGAGGAACT
TGTTTATTGCAGCTTATAATGGTTACAAATAAAGCAATAGCATCACAAATTTCACAAATAAAGCATTTTT
TTCACTGCATTCTAGTTGTGGTTTGTCCAAACTCATCAATGTATCTTATCATGTCTGGCTCTAGCTATCC
CGCCCCTAACTCCGCCCATCCCGCCCCTAACTCCGCCCAGTTCCGCCCATTCTCCGCCCCATGGCTGACT
AATTTTTTTTATTTATGCAGAGGCCGAGGCCGCCTCGGCCTCTGAGCTATTCCAGAAGTAGTGAGGAGGC
TTTTTTGGAGGCCTAGGGACGTACCCAATTCGCCCTATAGTGAGTCGTATTACGCGCGCTCACTGGCCGT
CGTTTTACAACGTCGTGACTGGGAAAACCCTGGCGTTACCCAACTTAATCGCCTTGCAGCACATCCCCCT
TTCGCCAGCTGGCGTAATAGCGAAGAGGCCCGCACCGATCGCCCTTCCCAACAGTTGCGCAGCCTGAATG
GCGAATGGG
[124 nt withheld, positions 5470-5593]
C
[91 nt withheld, positions 5595-5685]
A
[49 nt withheld, positions 5687-5735]
CCTTTGACGTTGGAGTCCACGTTCTTT
[37 nt withheld, positions 5763-5799]
ACCCTATCTCGGTCTATTCTTTTGATTTATAAGGGATTTTGCCGATTTCGGCCTATTGGTTAAAAAATGA
GCTGATTTAACAAAAATTTAACGCGAATTTTAACAAAATATTAACGCTTACAATTTAGGTGGCACTTTTC
GGGGAAATGTGCGCGGAACCCCTATTTGTTTATTTTTCTAAATACATTCAAATATGTATCCGCTCATGAG
ACAATAACCCTGATAAATGCTTCAATAATATTGAAAAAGGAAGAGTATGAGTATTCAACATTTCCGTGTC
GCCCTTATTCCCTTTTTTGCGGCATTTTGCCTTCCTGTTTTTGCTCACCCAGAAACGCTGGTGAAAGTAA
AAGATGCTGAAGATCAGTTGGGTGCACGAGTGGGTTACATCGAACTGGATCTCAACAGCGGTAAGATCCT
TGAGAGTTTTCGCCCCGAAGAACGTTTTCCAATGATGAGCACTTTTAAAGTTCTGCTATGTGGCGCGGTA
TTATCCCGTATTGACGCCGGGCAAGAGCAACTCGGTCGCCGCATACACTATTCTCAGAATGACTTGGTTG
AGTACTCACCAGTCACAGAAAAGCATCTTACGGATGGCATGACAGTAAGAGAATTATGCAGTGCTGCCAT
AACCATGAGTGATAACACTGCGGCCAACTTACTTCTGACAACGATCGGAGGACCGAAGGAGCTAACCGCT
TTTTTGCACAACATGGGGGATCATGTAACTCGCCTTGATCGTTGGGAACCGGAGCTGAATGAAGCCATAC
CAAACGACGAGCGTGACACCACGATGCCTGTAGCAATGGCAACAACGTTGCGCAAACTATTAACTGGCGA
ACTACTTACTCTAGCTTCCCGGCAACAATTAATAGACTGGATGGAGGCGGATAAAGTTGCAGGACCACTT
CTGCGCTCGGCCCTTCCGGCTGGCTGGTTTATTGCTGATAAATCTGGAGCCGGTGAGCGTGGGTCTCGCG
GTATCATTGCAGCACTGGGGCCAGATGGTAAGCCCTCCCGTATCGTAGTTATCTACACGACGGGGAGTCA
GGCAACTATGGATGAACGAAATAGACAGATCGCTGAGATAGGTGCCTCACTGATTAAGCATTGGTAACTG
TCAGACCAAGTTTACTCATATATACTTTAGATTGATTTAAAACTTCATTTTTAATTTAAAAGGATCTAGG
TGAAGATCCTTTTTGATAATCTCATGACCAAAATCCCTTAACGTGAGTTTTCGTTCCACTGAGCGTCAGA
CCCCGTAGAAAAGATCAAAGGATCTTCTTGAGATCCTTTTTTTCTGCGCGTAATCTGCTGCTTGCAAACA
AAAAAACCACCGCTACCAGCGGTGGTTTGTTTGCCGGATCAAGAGCTACCAACTCTTTTTCCGAAGGTAA
CTGGCTTCAGCAGAGCGCAGATACCAAATACTGTTCTTCTAGTGTAGCCGTAGTTAGGCCACCACTTCAA
GAACTCTGTAGCACCGCCTACATACCTCGCTCTGCTAATCCTGTTACCAGTGGCTGCTGCCAGTGGCGAT
AAGTCGTGTCTTACCGGGTTGGACTCAAGACGATAGTTACCGGATAAGGCGCAGCGGTCGGGCTGAACGG
GGGGTTCGTGCACACAGCCCAGCTTGGAGCGAACGACCTACACCGAACTGAGATACCTACAGCGTGAGCT
ATGAGAAAGCGCCACGCTTCCCGAAGGGAGAAAGGCGGACAGGTATCCGGTAAGCGGCAGGGTCGGAACA
GGAGAGCGCACGAGGGAGCTTCCAGGGGGAAACGCCTGGTATCTTTATAGTCCTGTCGGGTTTCGCCACC
TCTGACTTGAGCGTCGATTTTTGTGATGCTCGTCAGGGGGGCGGAGCCTATGGAAAAACGCCAGCAACGC
GGCCTTTTTACGGTTCCTGGCCTTTTGCTGGCCTTTTGCTCACATGTTCTTTCCTGCGTTATCCCCTGAT
TCTGTGGATAACCGTATTACCGCCTTTGAGTGAGCTGATACCGCTCGCCGCAGCCGAACGACCGAGCGCA
GCGAGTCAGTGAGCGAGGAAGCGGAAGAGCGCCCAATACGCAAACCGCCTCTCCCCGCGCGTTGGCCGAT
TCATTAATGCAGCTGGCACGACAGGTTTCCCGACTGGAAAGCGGGCAGTGAGCGCAACGCAATTAATGTG
AGTTAGCTCACTCATTAGGCACCCCAGGCTTTACACTTTATGCTTCCGGCTCGTATGTTGTGTGGAATTG
TGAGCGGATAACAATTTCACACAGGAAACAGCTATGACCATGATTACGCCAAGCGCGCAATTAACCCTCA
CTAAAGGGAACAAAAGCTGGAGCTGCAAGCTTAATGTAGTCTTATGCAATACTCTTGTAGTCTTGCAACA
TGGTAACGATGAGTTAGCAACATGCCTTACAAGGAGAGAAAAAGCACCGTGCATGCCGATTGGTGGAAGT
AAGGTGGTACGATCGTGCCTTATTAGGAAGGCAACAGACGGGTCTGACATGGATTGGACGAACCACTGAA
TTGCCGCATTGCAGAGATATTGTATTTAAGTGCCTAGCTCGATACATAAACGGGTCTCTCTGGTTAGACC
AGATCTGAGCCTGGGAGCTCTCTGGCTAACTAGGGAACCCACTGCTTAAGCCTCAATAAAGCTTGCCTTG
AGTGCTTCAAGTAGTGTGTGCCCGTCTGTTGTGTGACTCTGGTAACTAGAGATCCCTCAGACCCTTTTAG
TCAGTGTGGAAAATCTCTAGCAGTGGCGCCCGAACAGGGACTTGAAAGCGAAAGGGAAACCAGAGGAGCT
CTCTCGACGCAGGACTCGGCTTGCTGAAGCGCGCACGGCAAGAGGCGAGGGGCGGCGACTGGTGAGTACG
CCAAAAATTTTGACTAGCGGAGGCTAGAAGGAGAGAGATGGGTGCGAGAGCGTCAGTATTAAGCGGGGGA
GAATTAGATCGCGATGGGAAAAAATTCGGTTAAGGCCAGGGGGAAAGAAAAAATATAAATTAAAACATAT
AGTATGGGCAAGCAGGGAGCTAGAACGATTCGCAGTTAATCCTGGCCTGTTAGAAACATCAGAAGGCTGT
AGACAAATACTGGGACAGCTACAACCATCCCTTCAGACAGGATCAGAAGAACTTAGATCATTATATAATA
CAGTAGCAACCCTCTATTGTGTGCATCAAAGGATAGAGATAAAAGACACCAAGGAAGCTTTAGACAAGAT
AGAGGAAGAGCAAAACAAAAGTAAGACCACCGCACAGCAAGCGGCCGCTGATCTTCAGACCTGGAGGAGG
AGATATGAGGGACAATTGGAGAAGTGAATTATATAAATATAAAGTAGTAAAAATTGAACCATTAGGAGTA
GCACCCACCAAGGCAAAGAGAAGAGTGGTGCAGAGAGAAAAAAGAGCAGTGGGAATAGGAGCTTTGTTCC
TTGGGTTCTTGGGAGCAGCAGGAAGCACTATGGGCGCAGCGTCAATGACGCTGACGGTACAGGCCAGACA
ATTATTGTCTGGTATAGTGCAGCAGCAGAACAATTTGCTGAGGGCTATTGAGGCGCAACAGCATCTGTTG
CAACTCACAGTCTGGGGCATCAAGCAGCTCCAGGCAAGAATCCTGGCTGTGGAAAGATACCTAAAGGATC
AACAGCTCCTGGGGATTTGGGGTTGCTCTGGAAAACTCATTTGCACCACTGCTGTGCCTTGGAATGCTAG
TTGGAGTAATAAATCTCTGGAACAGATTTGGAATCACACGACCTGGATGGAGTGGGACAGAGAAATTAAC
AATTACACAAGCTTAATACACTCCTTAATTGAAGAATCGCAAAACCAGCAAGAAAAGAATGAACAAGAAT
TATTGGAATTAGATAAATGGGCAAGTTTGTGGAATTGGTTTAACATAACAAATTGGCTGTGGTATATAAA
ATTATTCATAATGATAGTAGGAGGCTTGGTAGGTTTAAGAATAGTTTTTGCTGTACTTTCTATAGTGAAT
AGAGTTAGGCAGGGATATTCACCATTATCGTTTCAGACCCACCTCCCAACCCCGAGGGGACCCGACAGGC
CCGAAGGAATAGAAGAAGAAGGTGGAGAGAGAGACAGAGACAGATCCATTCGATTAGTGAACGGATC
